Addgene plasmid #115238: pAAV-UbC-mEmerald Rab7a
Purpose: To express in mammalian cells the endocytic protein Rab7a fused to mEmerald by transfection or by generating AAV virions.
Depositing lab: Pantelis Tsoulfas. Depositing organization: University of Miami.
Backbone
  Vector backbone: pAAV-SIBR-anti_I
  Backbone manufacturer: Chung K-H et al., Polycistronic RNA polymerase II expression vectors for RNA interference based on BIC/miR-155. NAR 2006 vol 24
  Backbone size w/o insert (bp): 5235
  Total vector size (bp): 6627
  Modifications to backbone: The anti-luciferase SIBR and eGFP sequence was deleted from the original backbone and new polylinker was created in the place of eGFP.
  Vector type: Mammalian Expression, AAV
Growth in bacteria
  Bacterial resistance: Ampicillin, 100 μg/mL
  Growth temperature: 37°C
  Growth strain: NEB Stable
  Copy number: High Copy
Gene/Insert
  Gene/Insert name: Rab7a fused to mEmerald (alt name: NM_004637.5)
  Species: H. sapiens (human)
  Insert size (bp): 1416
  Mutation: 7 Amino Acids (21 Nucleotides) between mEmerald and Rab7a
  GenBank ID: NM_004637.5
  Entrez Gene: RAB7A (a.k.a. CMT2B, PRO2706, RAB7)
  Promoter: Human UbC
  Tag / fusion protein: mEmerald (N terminal on insert)
  Cloning method: Restriction Enzyme; 5′ cloning site BamHI (not destroyed); 3′ cloning site EcoRV (not destroyed)
  Sequencing primers: 5′ pCAG_F_primer
Resource information
  A portion of this plasmid was derived from a plasmid made by: ADDGENE plasmid #54244
Terms and licenses: Academic/Nonprofit Terms; Industry Terms: Not Available to Industry
How to cite: pAAV-UbC-mEmerald Rab7a was a gift from Pantelis Tsoulfas (Addgene plasmid # 115238 ; http://n2t.net/addgene:115238 ; RRID:Addgene_115238)
