[The description below was written by a language model from this plasmid's Addgene catalogue record and pLannotate feature annotations shown in this document.]
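Description:
pAAV-UbC-mEmerald Rab7a is an adeno-associated virus transfer plasmid that also serves as a conventional mammalian expression vector, built on the pAAV-SIBR-anti_I backbone. According to the record, the anti-luciferase SIBR cassette and eGFP of that backbone were removed and a new polylinker was placed where eGFP had been. It is maintained in bacteria through a high-copy ColE1/pUC-type origin and selected with ampicillin via the β-lactamase gene. An f1 phage origin is also present, along with small remnants of pBR322 bom and rop sequences. The catalogue lists a total size of 6627 bp, whereas the sequenced record behind the feature table is 6,579 nt. In that record the upstream AAV2 ITR is detected only as two short fragments, while the downstream ITR is annotated in full. ITRs are difficult to sequence and prone to rearrangement, but the record does not explain the difference.

Between the ITRs lies a single expression cassette. The human ubiquitin C promoder, annotated in two segments, is followed by a rabbit β-globin intron, which typically improves transcript processing and expression. The open reading frame encodes mEmerald, a monomeric green fluorescent protein, fused to the N terminus of human RAB7A through a seven-amino-acid linker derived from polylinker sequence. The fusion was inserted between BamHI and EcoRV sites, and part of it came from an earlier deposited plasmid. A human growth hormone polyadenylation signal ends the transcript.

RAB7A is a small GTPase that governs early-to-late endosome maturation and endosome-lysosome transport. The fluorescent fusion can therefore be used to visualise these compartments in cells, delivered either by direct transfection or by packaging the ITR-flanked cassette into AAV virions.
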