Features (pLannotate 1.2.2; 19 found; start..end, strand, type, name):
     12..39      +  repeat_region  AAV2 ITR (fragment): inverted terminal repeat of adeno-associated virus serotype 2 inverted
     68..95      +  repeat_region  AAV2 ITR (fragment): inverted terminal repeat of adeno-associated virus serotype 2 inverted
    152..551     +  promoter       UbC promoter: human ubiquitin C promoter
    729..1284    +  promoter       UbC promoter (fragment): human ubiquitin C promoter
   1314..1559    +  intron         β-globin intron (fragment): intron from rabbit β-globin gene
   1565..1829    +  intron         β-globin intron (fragment): intron from rabbit β-globin gene
   1901..2617    +  CDS            mEmerald: mEmerald is a basic (constitutively fluorescent) green fluorescent protein published in 1998, derived from Aequorea victoria. It is reported to be a very rapidly-maturing monomer with moderate acid sensitivity.
   2618..2637    +  misc_feature   MCS (fragment): multiple cloning site
   2639..3259    +  CDS            RAB7A: RAB7A_HUMAN - Also known as RAB7. Experimental evidence at protein level: Swiss-Prot protein existence level 1. Small GTPase which cycles between active GTP-bound and inactive GDP-bound states. In its active state, binds to a variety of effector proteins playing a key role in the regulation of endo- lysosomal trafficking. Governs early-to-late endosomal maturation, microtubule minus-end as well as plus-end directed endosomal migration and positioning, and endosome-lysosome transport through different protein-protein interaction cascades. Plays a central role, not only in endosomal traffic, but
   3267..3288    +  misc_feature   MCS (fragment): pBluescript multiple cloning site
   3326..3802    +  polyA_signal   hGH poly(A) signal: human growth hormone polyadenylation signal
   3842..3982    +  repeat_region  AAV2 ITR: inverted terminal repeat of adeno-associated virus serotype 2 inverted
   3987..4038    -  misc_feature   bom (fragment): basis of mobility region from pBR322
   4057..4512    +  rep_origin     f1 ori (sequence partly withheld): f1 bacteriophage origin of replication; arrow indicates direction of (+) strand synthesis
   4513..4562    -  misc_feature   bom (fragment): basis of mobility region from pBR322
   4664..4699    -  CDS            rop (fragment): Rop protein, which maintains plasmids at low copy number; rop
   4794..4898    +  promoter       AmpR promoter: bla
   4899..5759    +  CDS            AmpR: β-lactamase; bla; confers resistance to ampicillin, carbenicillin, and related antibiotics
   5930..6518    +  rep_origin     ori: high-copy-number ColE1/pMB1/pBR322/pUC origin of replication
>Addgene plasmid #115238 | pAAV-UbC-mEmerald Rab7a | addgene full sequence | sequence record 222080 | Addgene NGS Result
CCTGCAGGCAGCTGCGCGCTCGCTCGCTCACTGAGGCCGCCCGGGCGTCGGGCGACCTTTGGTCGCCCGG
CCTCAGTGAGCGAGCGAGCGCGCAGAGAGGGAGTGGCCAACTCCATCACTAGGGGTTCCTGCGGCCGCAC
GCGTTTAAACTGGCCTCCGCGCCGGGTTTTGGCGCCTCCCGCGGGCGCCCCCCTCCTCACGGCGAGCGCT
GCCACGTCAGACGAAGGGCGCAGCGAGCGTCCTGATCCTTCCGCCCGGACGCTCAGGACAGCGGCCCGCT
GCTCATAAGACTCGGCCTTAGAACCCCAGTATCAGCAGAAGGACATTTTAGGACGGGACTTGGGTGACTC
TAGGGCACTGGTTTTCTTTCCAGAGAGCGGAACAGGCGAGGAAAAGTAGTCCCTTCTCGGCGATTCTGCG
GAGGGATCTCCGTGGGGCGGTGAACGCCGATGATTATATAAGGACGCGCCGGGTGTGGCACAGCTAGTTC
CGTCGCAGCCGGGATTTGGGTCGCGGTTCTTGTTTGTGGATCGCTGTGATCGTCACTTGGTGAGTAGCGG
GCTGCTGGGCTGGCCGGGGCTTTCGTGGCCGCCGGGCCGCTCGGTGGGACGGAAGCGTGTGGAGAGACCG
CCAAGGGCTGTAGTCTGGGTCCGCGAGCAAGGTTGCCCTGAACTGGGGGTTGGGGGGAGCGCAGCAAAAT
GGCGGCTGTTCCCGAGTCTTGAATAGAACCTTCGCTAATGCGGGAAAGCTCTTATTCGGGTGAGATGGGC
TGGGGCACCATCTGGGGACCCTGACGTGAAGTTTGTCACTGACTGGAGAACTCGGTTTGTCGTCTGTTGC
GGGGGCGGCAGTTATGGCGGTGCCGTTGGGCAGTGCACCCGTACCTTTGGGAGCGCGCGCCCTCGTCGTG
TCGTGACGTCACCCGTTCTGTTGGCTTATAATGCAGGGTGGGGCCACCTGCCGGTAGGTGTGCGGTAGGC
TTTTCTCCGTCGCAGGACGCAGGGTTCGGGCCTAGGGTAGGCTCTCCTGAATCGACAGGCGCCGGACCTC
TGGTGAGGGGAGGGATAAGTGAGGCGTCAGTTTCTTTGGTCGGTTTTATGTACCTATCTTCTTAAGTAGC
TGAAGCTCCGGTTTTGAACTATGCGCTCGGGGTTGGCGAGTGTGTTTTGTGAAGTTTTTTAGGCACCTTT
TGAAATGTAATCATTTGGGTCAATATGTAATTTTCAGTGTTAGACTAGTAAATTGTCCGCTAAATTCTGG
CCGTTTTTGGCTTTTTTGTTAGACGAAGCTAAGGCGCGCCTGAGAACTTCAGGGTGAGTTTGGGGACCCT
TGATTGTTCTTTCTTTTTCGCTATTGTAAAATTCATGTTATATGGAGGGGGCAAAGTTTTCAGGGTGTTG
TTTAGAATGGGAAGATGTCCCTTGTATCACCATGCATGGACCCTCATGATAATTTTGTTTCTTTCACTTT
CTACTCTGTTGACAACCATTGTCTCCTCTTATTTTCTTTTCATTTTCTGTAACTTTTTCGTTAAACTTTA
GCTTGCATTTGTAACGAATCTAGACAATCAGGGTATATTATATTGTACTTCAGCACAGTTTTAGAGAACA
ATTGTTATAATTAAATGATAAGGTAGAATATTTCTGCATATAAATTCTGGCTGGCGTGGAAATATTCTTA
TTGGTAGAAACAACTACATCCTGGTCATCATCCTGCCTTTCTCTTTATGGTTACAATGATATACACTGTT
TGAGATGAGGATAAAATACTCTGAGTCCAAACCGGGCCCCTCTGCTAACCATGTTCATGCCTTCTTCTTT
TTCCTACAGCTCCTGGGCAACGTGCTGGTTATTGTGCTGTCTCATCAAGCTTGGATCCCCTAGCGCTACC
GGTCGCCACCATGGTGAGCAAGGGCGAGGAGCTGTTCACCGGGGTGGTGCCCATCCTGGTCGAGCTGGAC
GGCGACGTAAACGGCCACAAGTTCAGCGTGTCCGGCGAGGGCGAGGGCGATGCCACCTACGGCAAGCTGA
CCCTGAAGTTCATCTGCACCACCGGCAAGCTGCCCGTGCCCTGGCCCACCCTCGTGACCACCTTGACCTA
CGGCGTGCAGTGCTTCGCCCGCTACCCCGACCACATGAAGCAGCACGACTTCTTCAAGTCCGCCATGCCC
GAAGGCTACGTCCAGGAGCGCACCATCTTCTTCAAGGACGACGGCAACTACAAGACCCGCGCCGAGGTGA
AGTTCGAGGGCGACACCCTGGTGAACCGCATCGAGCTGAAGGGCATCGACTTCAAGGAGGACGGCAACAT
CCTGGGGCACAAGCTGGAGTACAACTACAACAGCCACAAGGTCTATATCACCGCCGACAAGCAGAAGAAC
GGCATCAAGGTGAACTTCAAGACCCGCCACAACATCGAGGACGGCAGCGTGCAGCTCGCCGACCACTACC
AGCAGAACACCCCCATCGGCGACGGCCCCGTGCTGCTGCCCGACAACCACTACCTGAGCACCCAGTCCAA
GCTGAGCAAAGACCCCAACGAGAAGCGCGATCACATGGTCCTGCTGGAGTTCGTGACCGCCGCCGGGATC
ACTCTCGGCATGGACGAGCTGTACAAGTCCGGACTCAGATCTCGAGCCATGACCTCTAGGAAGAAAGTGT
TGCTGAAGGTTATCATCCTGGGAGATTCTGGAGTCGGGAAGACATCACTCATGAACCAGTATGTGAATAA
GAAATTCAGCAATCAGTACAAAGCCACAATAGGAGCTGACTTTCTGACCAAGGAGGTGATGGTGGATGAC
AGGCTAGTCACAATGCAGATATGGGACACAGCAGGACAGGAACGGTTCCAGTCTCTCGGTGTGGCCTTCT
ACAGAGGTGCAGACTGCTGCGTTCTGGTATTTGATGTGACTGCCCCCAACACATTCAAAACCCTAGATAG
CTGGAGAGATGAGTTTCTCATCCAGGCCAGTCCCCGAGATCCTGAAAACTTCCCATTTGTTGTGTTGGGA
AACAAGATTGACCTCGAAAACAGACAAGTGGCCACAAAGCGGGCACAGGCCTGGTGCTACAGCAAAAACA
ACATTCCCTACTTTGAGACCAGTGCCAAGGAGGCCATCAACGTGGAGCAGGCGTTCCAGACGATTGCACG
GAATGCACTTAAGCAGGAAACGGAGGTGGAGCTGTACAACGAATTTCCTGAACCTATCAAACTGGACAAG
AATGACCGGGCCAAGGCCTCGGCAGAAAGCTGCAGTTGCTGAGGATCGGGCTGCAGGAATTCGATATCTC
GAGTCTAGAGTTAACGGCCATATTGGCCAATCTACGGGTGGCATCCCTGTGACCCCTCCCCAGTGCCTCT
CCTGGCCCTGGAAGTTGCCACTCCAGTGCCCACCAGCCTTGTCCTAATAAAATTAAGTTGCATCATTTTG
TCTGACTAGGTGTCCTTCTATAATATTATGGGGTGGAGGGGGGTGGTATGGAGCAAGGGGCAAGTTGGGA
AGACAACCTGTAGGGCCTGCGGGGTCTATTGGGAACCAAGCTGGAGTGCAGTGGCACAATCTTGGCTCAC
TGCAATCTCCGCCTCCTGGGTTCAAGCGATTCTCCTGCCTCAGCCTCCCGAGTTGTTGGGATTCCAGGCA
TGCATGACCAGGCTCAGCTAATTTTTGTTTTTTTGGTAGAGACGGGGTTTCACCATATTGGCCAGGCTGG
TCTCCAACTCCTAATCTCAGGTGATCTACCCACCTTGGCCTCCCAAATTGCTGGGATTACAGGCGTGAAC
CACTGCTCCCTTCCCTGTCCTTCTGATTTTGTAGGTAACCACGTGCGGACCGAGCGGCCGCAGGAACCCC
TAGTGATGGAGTTGGCCACTCCCTCTCTGCGCGCTCGCTCGCTCACTGAGGCCGGGCGACCAAAGGTCGC
CCGACGCCCGGGCTTTGCCCGGGCGGCCTCAGTGAGCGAGCGAGCGCGCAGCTGCCTGCAGGGGCGCCTG
ATGCGGTATTTTCTCCTTACGCATCTGTGCGGTATTTCACACCGCATA
[95 nt withheld, positions 4039-4133]
T
[46 nt withheld, positions 4135-4180]
C
[141 nt withheld, positions 4182-4322]
CCTTTGACGTTGGAGTCCACGTTCTTT
[37 nt withheld, positions 4350-4386]
ACTCTATCTCGGGCTATTCTTTTGATTTATAAGGGATTTTGCCGATTTCGGTCTATTGGTTAAAAAATGA
GCTGATTTAACAAAAATTTAACGCGAATTTTAACAAAATATTAACGTTTACAATTTTATGGTGCACTCTC
AGTACAATCTGCTCTGATGCCGCATAGTTAAGCCAGCCCCGACACCCGCCAACACCCGCTGACGCGCCCT
GACGGGCTTGTCTGCTCCCGGCATCCGCTTACAGACAAGCTGTGACCGTCTCCGGGAGCTGCATGTGTCA
GAGGTTTTCACCGTCATCACCGAAACGCGCGAGACGAAAGGGCCTCGTGATACGCCTATTTTTATAGGTT
AATGTCATGATAATAATGGTTTCTTAGACGTCAGGTGGCACTTTTCGGGGAAATGTGCGCGGAACCCCTA
TTTGTTTATTTTTCTAAATACATTCAAATATGTATCCGCTCATGAGACAATAACCCTGATAAATGCTTCA
ATAATATTGAAAAAGGAAGAGTATGAGTATTCAACATTTCCGTGTCGCCCTTATTCCCTTTTTTGCGGCA
TTTTGCCTTCCTGTTTTTGCTCACCCAGAAACGCTGGTGAAAGTAAAAGATGCTGAAGATCAGTTGGGTG
CACGAGTGGGTTACATCGAACTGGATCTCAACAGCGGTAAGATCCTTGAGAGTTTTCGCCCCGAAGAACG
TTTTCCAATGATGAGCACTTTTAAAGTTCTGCTATGTGGCGCGGTATTATCCCGTATTGACGCCGGGCAA
GAGCAACTCGGTCGCCGCATACACTATTCTCAGAATGACTTGGTTGAGTACTCACCAGTCACAGAAAAGC
ATCTTACGGATGGCATGACAGTAAGAGAATTATGCAGTGCTGCCATAACCATGAGTGATAACACTGCGGC
CAACTTACTTCTGACAACGATCGGAGGACCGAAGGAGCTAACCGCTTTTTTGCACAACATGGGGGATCAT
GTAACTCGCCTTGATCGTTGGGAACCGGAGCTGAATGAAGCCATACCAAACGACGAGCGTGACACCACGA
TGCCTGTAGCAATGGCAACAACGTTGCGCAAACTATTAACTGGCGAACTACTTACTCTAGCTTCCCGGCA
ACAATTAATAGACTGGATGGAGGCGGATAAAGTTGCAGGACCACTTCTGCGCTCGGCCCTTCCGGCTGGC
TGGTTTATTGCTGATAAATCTGGAGCCGGTGAGCGTGGGTCTCGCGGTATCATTGCAGCACTGGGGCCAG
ATGGTAAGCCCTCCCGTATCGTAGTTATCTACACGACGGGGAGTCAGGCAACTATGGATGAACGAAATAG
ACAGATCGCTGAGATAGGTGCCTCACTGATTAAGCATTGGTAACTGTCAGACCAAGTTTACTCATATATA
CTTTAGATTGATTTAAAACTTCATTTTTAATTTAAAAGGATCTAGGTGAAGATCCTTTTTGATAATCTCA
TGACCAAAATCCCTTAACGTGAGTTTTCGTTCCACTGAGCGTCAGACCCCGTAGAAAAGATCAAAGGATC
TTCTTGAGATCCTTTTTTTCTGCGCGTAATCTGCTGCTTGCAAACAAAAAAACCACCGCTACCAGCGGTG
GTTTGTTTGCCGGATCAAGAGCTACCAACTCTTTTTCCGAAGGTAACTGGCTTCAGCAGAGCGCAGATAC
CAAATACTGTTCTTCTAGTGTAGCCGTAGTTAGGCCACCACTTCAAGAACTCTGTAGCACCGCCTACATA
CCTCGCTCTGCTAATCCTGTTACCAGTGGCTGCTGCCAGTGGCGATAAGTCGTGTCTTACCGGGTTGGAC
TCAAGACGATAGTTACCGGATAAGGCGCAGCGGTCGGGCTGAACGGGGGGTTCGTGCACACAGCCCAGCT
TGGAGCGAACGACCTACACCGAACTGAGATACCTACAGCGTGAGCTATGAGAAAGCGCCACGCTTCCCGA
AGGGAGAAAGGCGGACAGGTATCCGGTAAGCGGCAGGGTCGGAACAGGAGAGCGCACGAGGGAGCTTCCA
GGGGGAAACGCCTGGTATCTTTATAGTCCTGTCGGGTTTCGCCACCTCTGACTTGAGCGTCGATTTTTGT
GATGCTCGTCAGGGGGGCGGAGCCTATGGAAAAACGCCAGCAACGCGGCCTTTTTACGGTTCCTGGCCTT
TTGCTGGCCTTTTGCTCACATGT
