>Addgene plasmid #115238 | pAAV-UbC-mEmerald Rab7a | depositor partial sequence | sequence record 217077 | Insert coding sequence
ATGGTGAGCAAGGGCGAGGAGCTGTTCACCGGGGTGGTGCCCATCCTGGTCGAGCTGGACGGCGACGTAA
ACGGCCACAAGTTCAGCGTGTCCGGCGAGGGCGAGGGCGATGCCACCTACGGCAAGCTGACCCTGAAGTT
CATCTGCACCACCGGCAAGCTGCCCGTGCCCTGGCCCACCCTCGTGACCACCTTGACCTACGGCGTGCAG
TGCTTCGCCCGCTACCCCGACCACATGAAGCAGCACGACTTCTTCAAGTCCGCCATGCCCGAAGGCTACG
TCCAGGAGCGCACCATCTTCTTCAAGGACGACGGCAACTACAAGACCCGCGCCGAGGTGAAGTTCGAGGG
CGACACCCTGGTGAACCGCATCGAGCTGAAGGGCATCGACTTCAAGGAGGACGGCAACATCCTGGGGCAC
AAGCTGGAGTACAACTACAACAGCCACAAGGTCTATATCACCGCCGACAAGCAGAAGAACGGCATCAAGG
TGAACTTCAAGACCCGCCACAACATCGAGGACGGCAGCGTGCAGCTCGCCGACCACTACCAGCAGAACAC
CCCCATCGGCGACGGCCCCGTGCTGCTGCCCGACAACCACTACCTGAGCACCCAGTCCAAGCTGAGCAAA
GACCCCAACGAGAAGCGCGATCACATGGTCCTGCTGGAGTTCGTGACCGCCGCCGGGATCACTCTCGGCA
TGGACGAGCTGTACAAGTCCGGACTCAGATCTCGAGCCATGACCTCTAGGAAGAAAGTGTTGCTGAAGGT
TATCATCCTGGGAGATTCTGGAGTCGGGAAGACATCACTCATGAACCAGTATGTGAATAAGAAATTCAGC
AATCAGTACAAAGCCACAATAGGAGCTGACTTTCTGACCAAGGAGGTGATGGTGGATGACAGGCTAGTCA
CAATGCAGATATGGGACACAGCAGGACAGGAACGGTTCCAGTCTCTCGGTGTGGCCTTCTACAGAGGTGC
AGACTGCTGCGTTCTGGTATTTGATGTGACTGCCCCCAACACATTCAAAACCCTAGATAGCTGGAGAGAT
GAGTTTCTCATCCAGGCCAGTCCCCGAGATCCTGAAAACTTCCCATTTGTTGTGTTGGGAAACAAGATTG
ACCTCGAAAACAGACAAGTGGCCACAAAGCGGGCACAGGCCTGGTGCTACAGCAAAAACAACATTCCCTA
CTTTGAGACCAGTGCCAAGGAGGCCATCAACGTGGAGCAGGCGTTCCAGACGATTGCACGGAATGCACTT
AAGCAGGAAACGGAGGTGGAGCTGTACAACGAATTTCCTGAACCTATCAAACTGGACAAGAATGACCGGG
CCAAGGCCTCGGCAGAAAGCTGCAGTTGCTGA
